>Addgene plasmid #72997 | pBP-BBa_B0012 | depositor full sequence | sequence record 447483 | pBP-BBa_B0012 sequence 2151 bps
CGATCAACTCGAGTGCCACCTGACGTCTAAGAAACCATTATTATCATGACATTAACCTATAAAAATAGGC
GTATCACGAGGCAGAATTTCAGATAAAAAAAATCCTTAGCTTTCGCTAAGGATGATTTCTGGAATTCGCG
GCCGCTTCTAGAATCTAGAGACGCATATGGGTCTCATCGATCACACTGGCTCACCTTCGGGTGGGCCTTT
CTGCGTTTATATGTTAGAGACCGCATGCCGTCTCATTAGCTGCAGTCCGGCAAAAAAGGGCAAGGTGTCA
CCACCCTGCCCTTTTTCTTTAAAACCGAAAAGATTACTTCGCGTTATGCAGGCTTCCTCGCTCACTGACT
CGCTGCGCTCGGTCGTTCGGCTGCGGCGAGCGGTATCAGCTCACTCAAAGGCGGTAATACGGTTATCCAC
AGAATCAGGGGATAACGCAGGAAAGAACATGTGAGCAAAAGGCCAGCAAAAGGCCAGGAACCGTAAAAAG
GCCGCGTTGCTGGCGTTTTTCCACAGGCTCCGCCCCCCTGACGAGCATCACAAAAATCGACGCTCAAGTC
AGAGGTGGCGAAACCCGACAGGACTATAAAGATACCAGGCGTTTCCCCCTGGAAGCTCCCTCGTGCGCTC
TCCTGTTCCGACCCTGCCGCTTACCGGATACCTGTCCGCCTTTCTCCCTTCGGGAAGCGTGGCGCTTTCT
CATAGCTCACGCTGTAGGTATCTCAGTTCGGTGTAGGTCGTTCGCTCCAAGCTGGGCTGTGTGCACGAAC
CCCCCGTTCAGCCCGACCGCTGCGCCTTATCCGGTAACTATCGTCTTGAGTCCAACCCGGTAAGACACGA
CTTATCGCCACTGGCAGCAGCCACTGGTAACAGGATTAGCAGAGCGAGGTATGTAGGCGGTGCTACAGAG
TTCTTGAAGTGGTGGCCTAACTACGGCTACACTAGAAGAACAGTATTTGGTATCTGCGCTCTGCTGAAGC
CAGTTACCTTCGGAAAAAGAGTTGGTAGCTCTTGATCCGGCAAACAAACCACCGCTGGTAGCGGTGGTTT
TTTTGTTTGCAAGCAGCAGATTACGCGCAGAAAAAAAGGATCTCAAGAAGATCCTTTGATCTTTTCTACG
GGGTCTGACGCTCAGTGGAACGAAAACTCACGTTAAGGGATTTTGGTCATGAGATTATCAAAAAGGATCT
TCACCTAGATCCTTTTAAATTAAAAATGAAGTTTTAAATCAATCTAAAGTATATATGAGTAAACTTGGTC
TGACAGCTCGAGGCTTGGATTCTCACCAATAAAAAACGCCCGGCGGCAACCGAGCGTTCTGAACAAATCC
AGATGGAGTTCTGAGGTCATTACTGGATCTATCAACAGGAGTCCAAGCGAGCTCGATATCAAATTACGCC
CCGCCCTGCCACTCATCGCAGTACTGTTGTAATTCATTAAGCATTCTGCCGACATGGAAGCCATCACAAA
CGGCATGATGAACCTGAATCGCCAGCGGCATCAGCACCTTGTCGCCTTGCGTATAATATTTGCCCATGGT
GAAAACGGGGGCGAAGAAGTTGTCCATATTGGCCACGTTTAAATCAAAACTGGTGAAACTCACCCAGGGA
TTGGCTGACACGAAAAACATATTCTCAATAAACCCTTTAGGGAAATAGGCCAGGTTTTCACCGTAACACG
CCACATCTTGCGAATATATGTGTAGAAACTGCCGGAAATCGTCGTGGTATTCACTCCAGAGCGATGAAAA
CGTTTCAGTTTGCTCATGGAAAACGGTGTAACAAGGGTGAACACTATCCCATATCACCAGCTCACCGTCT
TTCATTGCCATACGAAATTCCGGATGAGCATTCATCAGGCGGGCAAGAATGTGAATAAAGGCCGGATAAA
ACTTGTGCTTATTTTTCTTTACGGTCTTTAAAAAGGCCGTAATATCCAGCTGAACGGTCTGGTTATAGGT
ACATTGAGCAACTGACTGAAATGCCTCAAAATGTTCTTTACGATGCCATTGGGATATATCAACGGTGGTA
TATCCAGTGATTTTTTTCTCCATTTTAGCTTCCTTAGCTCCTGAAAATCTCGATAACTCAAAAAATACGC
CCGGTAGTGATCTTATTTCATTATGGTGAAAGTTGGAACCTCTTACGTGCC
Features (pLannotate 1.2.2; 8 found; start..end, strand, type, name):
     86..129     -  terminator     bacterial terminator: putative bacterial transcription terminator
    132..151     +  misc_feature   BioBrick prefix: BioBrick prefix for parts that start with "ATG"
    188..215     +  terminator     T7Te terminator: phage T7 early transcription terminator
    256..313     +  terminator     his operon terminator: This putative transcriptin terminator from the E. coli his operon has a 2-bp deletion introduced during synthesis. Its efficiency has not been determined.
    508..1096    -  rep_origin     ori: high-copy-number ColE1/pMB1/pBR322/pUC origin of replication
   1279..1373    -  terminator     lambda t0 terminator: transcription terminator from phage lambda
   1397..2053    -  CDS            cat: CAT_ECOLX - Experimental evidence at protein level: Swiss-Prot protein existence level 1. This enzyme is an effector of chloramphenicol resistance in bacteria. From Escherichia coli. This protein is used as a marker in many commonly used cloning vectors, such as pACYC184.
   2054..2151    -  promoter       cat promoter: promoter of the E. coli cat gene encoding chloramphenicol acetyltransferase
