[The description below was written by a language model from this plasmid's Addgene catalogue record and pLannotate feature annotations shown in this document.]
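Description:
pBP-BBa_B0012 is a small synthetic-biology part plasmid from the EcoFlex MoClo kit for E. coli, built on the iGEM pSB1C3 backbone. It stores a single basic part, the BBa_B0012 transcription terminator from the iGEM registry, in a form suited to hierarchical Golden Gate-style assembly. The part is flanked by defined fusion overhangs, TCGA at the 5′ end and TGTT at the 3′ end, which set its position when it is combined with other parts such as promoters, ribosome binding sites and coding sequences into a transcription unit. The record does not state which restriction sites were used to clone the part.

The plasmid replicates at high copy in E. coli from a ColE1/pMB1/pUC-type origin and is selected with chloramphenicol through a cat gene driven by its own promoter and followed by a lambda t0 terminator. The cat coding sequence carries a silent C435G substitution that removes an internal BsmBI site. This keeps the backbone compatible with the type IIS enzymes used in MoClo assembly.

The feature table covers the full 2,151-nt depositor sequence, a length that equals the figure listed for the backbone without insert. Within the cloning region, downstream of a BioBrick prefix, it annotates a phage T7 early (T7Te) terminator, which presumably corresponds to the BBa_B0012 part, although the annotation does not label it by that name. A putative bacterial terminator and a his operon terminator flank this region, as is typical of pSB1C3, and insulate it from transcription elsewhere in the vector. The plasmid carries no promoter, coding payload or reporter, and serves purely as a reusable terminator module for building E. coli expression constructs.
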