Addgene plasmid #72997: pBP-BBa_B0012
Purpose: BBa_B0012 iGEM terminator (5' TCGA/ 3' TGTT fusion)
Depositing lab: Paul Freemont. Depositing organization: Imperial College London. Publication: EcoFlex: A Multifunctional MoClo Kit for E. coli Synthetic Biology. Moore SJ, Lai HE, Kelwick RJ, Chee SM, Bell DJ, Polizzi KM, Freemont PS. ACS Synth Biol. 2016 May 2. 10.1021/acssynbio.6b00031 PubMed 27096716.
Backbone
  Vector backbone: pSB1C3
  Backbone manufacturer: iGEM
  Backbone size w/o insert (bp): 2151
  Vector type: Synthetic Biology
Growth in bacteria
  Bacterial resistance: Chloramphenicol, 25 μg/mL
  Growth temperature: 37°C
  Growth strain: JM109
  Copy number: High Copy
Gene/Insert
  Gene/Insert name: Bba_B0012 terminator
  Species: Synthetic
  Mutation: CAT gene - C435G (nucleotide) - silent mutagenesis to remove BsmBI site
  Cloning method: Restriction Enzyme; 5′ cloning site Unknown (unknown if destroyed); 3′ cloning site Unknown (unknown if destroyed)
  Sequencing primers: 5′ VF2 (5' tgccacctgacgtctaagaa 3'); 3′ VR (5' attaccgcctttgagtgagc 3')
Terms and licenses: Academic/Nonprofit Terms; Industry Terms: Not Available to Industry
How to cite: pBP-BBa_B0012 was a gift from Paul Freemont (Addgene plasmid # 72997 ; http://n2t.net/addgene:72997 ; RRID:Addgene_72997)
