>Addgene plasmid #72997 | pBP-BBa_B0012 | depositor partial sequence | sequence record 133848 | Cloned between NdeI and SphI in pBP backbone
CATATGGGTCTCATCGATCACACTGGCTCACCTTCGGGTGGGCCTTTCTGCGTTTATATGTTAGAGACCG
CATGC
