>Addgene plasmid #72997 | pBP-BBa_B0012 | addgene partial sequence | sequence record 140638 | RNAde-BB-2R 5'-attaccgcctttgagtgagc -3'
TCAGTGAGCGAGGAAGCCTGCATAACGCGAAGTAATCTTTTCGGTTTTAAAGAAAAAGGGCAGGGTGGTG
ACACCTTGCCCTTTTTTGCCGGACTGCAGCTAATGAGACGGCATGCGGTCTCTAACATATAAACGCAGAA
AGGCCCACCCGAAGGTGAGCCAGTGTGATCGATGAGACCCATATGCGTCTCTAGATTCTAGAAGCGGCCG
CGAATTCCAGAAATCATCCTTAGCGAAAGCTAAGGATTTTTTTTATCTGAAATTCTGCCTCGTGATACGC
CTATTTTTATAGGTTAATGTCATGATAATAATGGTTTCTTAGACGTCAGGTGGCACTCGAGTTGATCGGG
CACGTAAGAGGTTCCAACTTTCACCATAATGAAATAAGATCACTACCGGGCGTATTTTTTGAGTTATCGA
GATTTTCAGGAGCTAAGGAAGCTAAAATGGAGAAAAAAATCACTGGATATACCACCGTTGATATATCCCA
ATGGCATCGTAAAGAACATTTTGAGGCATTTCAGTCAGTTGCTCAATGTACCTATAACCAGACCGTTCAG
CTGGATATTACGGCCTTTTTAAAGACCGTAAAGAAAAATAAGCACAAGTTTTATCCGGCCTTTATTCACA
TTCTTGCCCGCCTGATGAATGCTCATCCGGAATTTCGTATGGCAATGAAAGACGGTGAGCTGGTGATATG
GGATAGTGTTCACCCTTGTTACACCGTTTTCCATGAGCAAACTGAAACGTTTTCATCGCTCTGGAGTGAA
TACCACGACGATTTCCGGCAGTTTCTACACATATATTCGCA
