>Addgene plasmid #72997 | pBP-BBa_B0012 | addgene partial sequence | sequence record 140752 | RNAde-BB-1F 5'-tgccacctgacgtctaagaa-3'
ATAGGCGTATCACGAGGCAGAATTTCAGATAAAAAAAATCCTTAGCTTTCGCTAAGGATGATTTCTGGAA
TTCGCGGCCGCTTCTAGAATCTAGAGACGCATATGGGTCTCATCGATCACACTGGCTCACCTTCGGGTGG
GCCTTTCTGCGTTTATATGTTAGAGACCGCATGCCGTCTCATTAGCTGCAGTCCGGCAAAAAAGGGCAAG
GTGTCACCACCCTGCCCTTTTTCTTTAAAACCGAAAAGATTACTTCGCGTTATGCAGGCTTCCTCGCTCA
CTGACTCGCTGCGCTCGGTCGTTCGGCTGCGGCGAGCGGTATCAGCTCACTCAAAGGCGGTAATACGGTT
ATCCACAGAATCAGGGGATAACGCAGGAAAGAACATGTGAGCAAAAGGCCAGCAAAAGGCCAGGAACCGT
AAAAAGGCCGCGTTGCTGGCGTTTTTCCACAGGCTCCGCCCCCCTGACGAGCATCACAAAAATCGACGCT
CAAGTCAGAGGTGGCGAAACCCGACAGGACTATAAAGATACCAGGCGTTTCCCCCTGGAAGCTCCCTCGT
GCGCTCTCCTGTTCCGACCCTGCCGCTTACCGGATACCTGTCCGCCTTTCTCCCTTCGGGAAGCGTGGCG
CTTTCTCATAGCTCACGCTGTAGGTATCTCAGTTCGGTGTAGGTCGTTCGCTCCAAGCTGGGCTGTGTGC
ACGAACCCCCCGTTCAGCCCGACCGCTGCGCCTTATCCGGTAACTATCGTCTTGAGTCCAACCCGGTAAG
ACACGACTTATCGCCACTGGCAGCAGCCACTGGTAACAGGATTAGCAGAGCGAGGTATGTAGGCGGTGCT
ACAGAGTTCTTGA
